Addgene plasmid #241066: pDMJ2-SARS-CoV-2-Spike (BA.2.12.1-4b)
Purpose: Expresses SARS-CoV-2 spike (BA.2.12.1-4b) protein for creating pseudotyped virus
Depositing lab: Jeremy Luban. Depositing organization: University of Massachusetts, Worcester. Publication: Computationally designed proteins mimic antibody immune evasion in viral evolution. Youssef N, Gurev S, Ghantous F, Brock KP, Jaimes JA, Thadani NN, Dauphin A, Sherman AC, Yurkovetskiy L, Soto D, Estanboulieh R, Kotzen B, Notin P, Kollasch AW, Cohen AA, Dross SE, Erasmus J, Fuller DH, Bjorkman PJ, Lemieux JE, Luban J, Seaman MS, Marks DS. Immunity. 2025 May 6:S1074-7613(25)00178-5. doi: 10.1016/j.immuni.2025.04.015. PubMed 40345199.
Backbone
  Vector backbone: pDMJ2
  Vector type: Mammalian Expression
Growth in bacteria
  Bacterial resistance: Ampicillin, 100 μg/mL
  Growth temperature: 37°C
  Growth strain: DH5alpha
  Copy number: High Copy
Gene/Insert
  Gene/Insert name: Spike (BA.2.12.1-4b)
  Species: SARS-CoV-2
  Mutation: T19I,L24del,P25del,P26del,A27S,T76I,G142D,M153S,V213G,G339D,S371F,S373P,S375F,T376A,D405N,R408S,K417N,N440K,L452Q,Y473F,S477N,T478K,N481T,E484A,Q493R,Q498R,N501Y,Y505H,D614G,H655Y,N679K,P681H,S704L,N764K,D796Y,Q954H,N969K
  Entrez Gene: S (a.k.a. GU280_gp02, spike glycoprotein)
  Cloning method: Gene Synthesis
Terms and licenses: Academic/Nonprofit Terms; Industry Terms: Not Available to Industry
How to cite: pDMJ2-SARS-CoV-2-Spike (BA.2.12.1-4b) was a gift from Jeremy Luban (Addgene plasmid # 241066 ; http://n2t.net/addgene:241066 ; RRID:Addgene_241066)
