[The description below was written by a language model from this plasmid's Addgene catalogue record and pLannotate feature annotations shown in this document.]
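Description:
pDMJ2-SARS-CoV-2-Spike (BA.2.12.1-4b) is a 7,383 nt mammalian expression plasmid built on the pDMJ2 backbone that drives production of a SARS-CoV-2 spike glycoprotein variant for making pseudotyped virus. It is maintained in E. coli through a high-copy ColE1/pUC-type origin and selected with ampicillin via the β-lactamase gene under its native bla promoter. A short fragment of the pBR322 basis-of-mobility region is also annotated in the backbone. No mammalian selection marker or reporter appears in the feature table.

The expression cassette starts with the human cytomegalovirus immediate-early enhancer and promoter, followed by a fragment of the HTLV-1 5' LTR and a fragment of modified CMV intron A. Leader elements of this kind are commonly placed upstream of an open reading frame to boost transcript processing and translation. The spike coding sequence of about 3.76 kb comes next and is terminated by the bovine growth hormone polyadenylation signal. No epitope tags are annotated.

The insert was made by gene synthesis. It carries an Omicron BA.2.12.1-type set of substitutions and deletions, including the 24–26 deletion, L452Q, S704L, D614G, N501Y and P681H. The designation "4b", together with the associated work on computationally designed spike proteins that mimic antibody evasion, suggests that some of the listed changes are designed additions, although the record does not say which ones. In use, the plasmid supplies the envelope glycoprotein in trans so that particles display this spike. The record does not state which viral core or reporter system it is paired with.
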