Features (pLannotate 1.2.2; 10 found; start..end, strand, type, name):
      1..3756    +  CDS            S: SPIKE_SARS2 - Experimental evidence at protein level: Swiss-Prot protein existence level 1. [Spike glycoprotein]: May down-regulate host tetherin (BST2) by lysosomal degradation, thereby counteracting its antiviral activity. From Severe acute respiratory syndrome coronavirus 2 (2019-nCoV) (SARS-CoV-2).
   3779..4003    +  polyA_signal   bGH poly(A) signal: bovine growth hormone polyadenylation signal
   4418..5006    -  rep_origin     ori: high-copy-number ColE1/pMB1/pBR322/pUC origin of replication
   5177..6037    -  CDS            AmpR: β-lactamase; bla; confers resistance to ampicillin, carbenicillin, and related antibiotics
   6038..6142    -  promoter       AmpR promoter: bla
   6182..6239    +  misc_feature   bom (fragment): basis of mobility region from pBR322
   6325..6704    +  enhancer       CMV enhancer: human cytomegalovirus immediate early enhancer
   6705..6908    +  promoter       CMV promoter: human cytomegalovirus (CMV) immediate early promoter
   6997..7224    +  LTR            5' LTR (truncated) (fragment): truncated 5' long terminal repeat (LTR) from human T-cell leukemia virus (HTLV) type 1
   7228..7338    +  intron         CMV intron (fragment): modified intron A from human cytomegalovirus
>Addgene plasmid #241066 | pDMJ2-SARS-CoV-2-Spike (BA.2.12.1-4b) | addgene full sequence | sequence record 486191 | Addgene NGS Result
ATGTTCGTGTTTCTGGTTCTTCTTCCCCTGGTGTCTAGTCAGTGCGTCAACTTGATCACGCGAACACAGA
GCTACACCAATTCCTTTACACGAGGCGTCTACTATCCCGACAAGGTGTTCCGAAGCAGTGTTTTGCACTC
CACGCAGGACCTTTTCTTGCCCTTCTTCTCAAATGTGACTTGGTTTCATGCAATACACGTATCCGGGACT
AATGGCATCAAGAGATTCGACAATCCCGTGTTGCCTTTTAACGACGGCGTGTATTTTGCCAGTACAGAAA
AGAGCAATATTATCCGGGGATGGATCTTCGGCACGACTCTGGATAGTAAAACACAATCCCTGCTGATCGT
GAATAATGCGACAAACGTCGTCATAAAAGTCTGCGAGTTCCAGTTCTGCAACGACCCTTTCCTCGACGTG
TATTACCATAAGAACAATAAATCTTGGAGCGAAAGTGAGTTTCGCGTGTACTCCAGTGCAAATAACTGTA
CTTTTGAGTACGTAAGCCAGCCTTTCCTGATGGACCTCGAAGGGAAACAGGGGAACTTTAAGAACCTGCG
CGAATTCGTGTTCAAGAACATCGACGGTTATTTTAAAATATACAGCAAGCACACCCCTATTAACCTGGGC
AGAGATTTGCCACAAGGTTTTAGCGCCCTGGAACCCCTCGTGGACCTTCCTATCGGCATCAACATCACGC
GCTTCCAAACTCTGCTCGCACTGCATCGGTCTTATCTGACCCCTGGAGATTCATCCTCAGGATGGACCGC
GGGTGCTGCTGCATATTATGTGGGATATCTGCAGCCTAGGACCTTCCTGCTCAAATACAACGAGAACGGC
ACCATCACTGACGCTGTTGATTGCGCGCTGGACCCATTGTCTGAAACCAAATGCACACTGAAAAGCTTCA
CAGTCGAGAAGGGCATTTACCAGACGAGCAACTTCAGAGTTCAGCCCACAGAGAGCATCGTTCGCTTCCC
CAACATTACCAATTTGTGCCCATTCGACGAGGTCTTTAACGCAACTAGATTTGCCAGTGTTTACGCCTGG
AACAGGAAACGGATATCCAATTGCGTGGCCGATTACAGCGTACTGTACAATTTCGCTCCCTTTTTCGCCT
TTAAATGCTACGGTGTCTCCCCTACGAAGCTGAATGATCTGTGCTTTACTAATGTCTATGCGGACAGCTT
CGTTATTAGAGGTAACGAGGTCAGCCAAATCGCCCCAGGGCAGACTGGAAACATAGCCGACTACAATTAC
AAACTGCCAGATGATTTCACCGGCTGCGTCATCGCCTGGAACTCCAATAAGCTCGATAGTAAAGTGGGCG
GCAATTACAACTATCAGTATAGGCTGTTTCGAAAGAGCAACCTGAAACCTTTTGAGCGGGACATTTCAAC
AGAGATCTTCCAGGCCGGAAACAAGCCCTGCACCGGGGTCGCCGGGTTCAATTGTTACTTCCCGCTGCGG
AGCTATGGATTTCGGCCGACTTACGGCGTTGGCCACCAGCCATATCGGGTGGTGGTGCTGTCATTTGAGC
TGCTTCATGCGCCTGCTACAGTATGTGGGCCTAAAAAGTCTACCAATCTGGTGAAAAATAAGTGCGTGAA
CTTCAACTTCAATGGCCTCACCGGGACAGGCGTGTTGACAGAATCCAATAAGAAATTCCTGCCATTCCAG
CAGTTCGGCAGGGATATCGCAGACACGACCGATGCGGTGCGAGATCCCCAGACATTGGAGATTCTGGACA
TTACTCCTTGTTCTTTTGGAGGAGTGAGTGTTATTACTCCCGGCACAAATACCTCAAATCAAGTCGCTGT
GCTGTATCAAGGTGTAAACTGTACCGAGGTCCCCGTGGCTATTCACGCCGACCAGCTGACCCCAACATGG
CGGGTATACAGCACCGGTTCTAATGTATTCCAGACCAGAGCCGGCTGCCTCATTGGAGCCGAGTACGTGA
ACAACTCTTATGAATGTGATATACCGATTGGAGCAGGTATCTGCGCCTCTTATCAGACCCAGACAAAGAG
CCACAGAAGGGCTAGGAGCGTGGCCTCCCAGTCCATAATCGCCTATACAATGTCACTGGGGGCTGAAAAT
CTGGTGGCATACAGTAACAACTCTATCGCTATCCCCACAAATTTTACCATCTCTGTGACTACAGAGATCC
TGCCAGTGTCTATGACTAAAACCTCCGTGGACTGTACCATGTACATCTGTGGTGATAGCACCGAATGTTC
CAACCTGCTCCTGCAGTACGGCAGCTTCTGCACACAGCTGAAGAGGGCACTGACAGGAATCGCCGTCGAA
CAGGATAAGAACACTCAGGAGGTGTTTGCGCAGGTTAAGCAGATTTACAAGACGCCACCAATCAAGTACT
TCGGTGGGTTCAATTTCTCTCAAATTCTGCCTGATCCTTCTAAGCCATCTAAGCGGAGCTTTATAGAGGA
TTTGCTCTTTAATAAGGTGACCCTCGCCGATGCTGGATTTATTAAGCAGTATGGCGACTGTTTGGGAGAC
ATTGCTGCTCGCGATCTGATATGTGCCCAGAAATTCAACGGGCTGACCGTACTCCCACCGCTGCTCACTG
ATGAGATGATCGCACAATATACCAGCGCCCTGCTGGCCGGCACTATTACATCCGGCTGGACGTTCGGAGC
AGGAGCCGCACTGCAAATACCTTTTGCCATGCAGATGGCATATCGCTTCAATGGGATCGGGGTGACCCAG
AACGTCCTGTACGAAAACCAGAAACTTATCGCTAACCAGTTCAATTCCGCCATTGGTAAAATCCAGGACA
GCTTGAGTTCCACAGCCAGCGCCCTCGGGAAATTGCAAGATGTAGTCAATCACAATGCACAAGCCCTGAA
TACTCTCGTCAAGCAACTGTCATCCAAGTTCGGTGCTATATCCTCCGTGCTGAATGATATCCTTAGTAGA
TTGGATAAGGTGGAGGCAGAAGTCCAGATCGACCGGCTTATTACTGGAAGGCTGCAGAGTCTGCAGACGT
ACGTCACGCAGCAGCTTATCAGAGCCGCCGAGATTAGAGCATCTGCGAATCTGGCTGCTACAAAGATGAG
TGAATGCGTGCTCGGGCAATCAAAGCGGGTCGACTTTTGTGGGAAGGGGTACCACCTCATGAGCTTCCCC
CAATCCGCCCCACATGGCGTTGTGTTCCTGCATGTTACTTACGTTCCCGCTCAAGAGAAGAACTTTACTA
CCGCTCCGGCGATCTGCCACGACGGTAAGGCACACTTTCCACGCGAAGGCGTCTTTGTTAGCAATGGAAC
ACACTGGTTTGTTACCCAGAGGAACTTTTATGAGCCCCAGATAATCACAACCGACAACACATTCGTATCT
GGGAACTGTGACGTAGTTATTGGGATCGTGAACAACACCGTGTACGATCCTCTCCAACCGGAACTTGACT
CTTTCAAGGAGGAACTGGATAAGTACTTTAAGAATCACACCTCACCCGATGTTGACCTCGGCGACATTTC
AGGAATTAATGCTAGCGTGGTGAACATCCAGAAAGAGATTGATAGACTTAACGAAGTGGCCAAGAACCTC
AACGAATCACTTATTGACCTGCAGGAGCTGGGAAAATATGAGCAGTACATTAAATGGCCTTGGTACATTT
GGCTGGGCTTTATAGCAGGCCTGATCGCTATCGTCATGGTGACCATCATGCTTTGTTGTATGACTAGCTG
CTGCAGCTGCCTCAAGGGCTGTTGTAGCTGCGGCTCTTGCTGTAAATAATGATGAGGATCCAGATCTGCT
GTGCCTTCTAGTTGCCAGCCATCTGTTGTTTGCCCCTCCCCCGTGCCTTCCTTGACCCTGGAAGGTGCCA
CTCCCACTGTCCTTTCCTAATAAAATGAGGAAATTGCATCGCATTGTCTGAGTAGGTGTCATTCTATTCT
GGGGGGTGGGGTGGGGCAGGACAGCAAGGGGGAGGATTGGGAAGACAATAGCAGGCATGCTGGGGATGCG
GTGGGCTCTATGGGTACCCAGGTGCTGAAGAATTGACCCGGTTCCTCCTGGGCCAGAAAGAAGCAGGCAC
ATCCCCTTCTCTGTGACACACCCTGTCCACGCCCCTGGTTCTTAGTTCCAGCCCCACTCATAGGACACTC
ATAGCTCAGGAGGGCTCCGCCTTCAATCCCACCCGCTAAAGTACTTGGAGCGGTCTCTCCCTCCCTCATC
AGCCCACCAAACCAAACCTAGCCTCCAAGAGTGGGAAGAAATTAAAGCAAGATAGGCTATTAAGTGCAGA
GGGAGAGAAAATGCCTCCAACATGTGAGGAAGTAATGAGAGAAATCATAGAATTTTAAGGCCATGATTTA
AGGCCAATCGGAAAGAACATGTGAGCAAAAGGCCAGCAAAAGGCCAGGAACCGTAAAAAGGCCGCGTTGC
TGGCGTTTTTCCATAGGCTCCGCCCCCCTGACGAGCATCACAAAAATCGACGCTCAAGTCAGAGGTGGCG
AAACCCGACAGGACTATAAAGATACCAGGCGTTTCCCCCTGGAAGCTCCCTCGTGCGCTCTCCTGTTCCG
ACCCTGCCGCTTACCGGATACCTGTCCGCCTTTCTCCCTTCGGGAAGCGTGGCGCTTTCTCATAGCTCAC
GCTGTAGGTATCTCAGTTCGGTGTAGGTCGTTCGCTCCAAGCTGGGCTGTGTGCACGAACCCCCCGTTCA
GCCCGACCGCTGCGCCTTATCCGGTAACTATCGTCTTGAGTCCAACCCGGTAAGACACGACTTATCGCCA
CTGGCAGCAGCCACTGGTAACAGGATTAGCAGAGCGAGGTATGTAGGCGGTGCTACAGAGTTCTTGAAGT
GGTGGCCTAACTACGGCTACACTAGAAGAACAGTATTTGGTATCTGCGCTCTGCTGAAGCCAGTTACCTT
CGGAAAAAGAGTTGGTAGCTCTTGATCCGGCAAACAAACCACCGCTGGTAGCGGTGGTTTTTTTGTTTGC
AAGCAGCAGATTACGCGCAGAAAAAAAGGATCTCAAGAAGATCCTTTGATCTTTTCTACGGGGTCTGACG
CTCAGTGGAACGAAAACTCACGTTAAGGGATTTTGGTCATGAGATTATCAAAAAGGATCTTCACCTAGAT
CCTTTTAAATTAAAAATGAAGTTTTAAATCAATCTAAAGTATATATGAGTAAACTTGGTCTGACAGTTAC
CAATGCTTAATCAGTGAGGCACCTATCTCAGCGATCTGTCTATTTCGTTCATCCATAGTTGCCTGACTCC
CCGTCGTGTAGATAACTACGATACGGGAGGGCTTACCATCTGGCCCCAGTGCTGCAATGATACCGCGAGA
CCCACGCTCACCGGCTCCAGATTTATCAGCAATAAACCAGCCAGCCGGAAGGGCCGAGCGCAGAAGTGGT
CCTGCAACTTTATCCGCCTCCATCCAGTCTATTAATTGTTGCCGGGAAGCTAGAGTAAGTAGTTCGCCAG
TTAATAGTTTGCGCAACGTTGTTGCCATTGCTACAGGCATCGTGGTGTCACGCTCGTCGTTTGGTATGGC
TTCATTCAGCTCCGGTTCCCAACGATCAAGGCGAGTTACATGATCCCCCATGTTGTGCAAAAAAGCGGTT
AGCTCCTTCGGTCCTCCGATCGTTGTCAGAAGTAAGTTGGCCGCAGTGTTATCACTCATGGTTATGGCAG
CACTGCATAATTCTCTTACTGTCATGCCATCCGTAAGATGCTTTTCTGTGACTGGTGAGTACTCAACCAA
GTCATTCTGAGAATAGTGTATGCGGCGACCGAGTTGCTCTTGCCCGGCGTCAATACGGGATAATACCGCG
CCACATAGCAGAACTTTAAAAGTGCTCATCATTGGAAAACGTTCTTCGGGGCGAAAACTCTCAAGGATCT
TACCGCTGTTGAGATCCAGTTCGATGTAACCCACTCGTGCACCCAACTGATCTTCAGCATCTTTTACTTT
CACCAGCGTTTCTGGGTGAGCAAAAACAGGAAGGCAAAATGCCGCAAAAAAGGGAATAAGGGCGACACGG
AAATGTTGAATACTCATACTCTTCCTTTTTCAATATTATTGAAGCATTTATCAGGGTTATTGTCTCATGA
GCGGATACATATTTGAATGTATTTAGAAAAATAAACAAATAGGGGTTCCGCGCACATTTCCCCGAAAAGT
GCCACCTGACGTCCCAATGATTGCACCATATGCGGTGTGAAATACCGCACAGATGCGTAAGGAGAAAATA
CCGCATCAGATTGGCTATTGGCCATTGCATACGTTGTATCCATATCATAATATGTACATTTATATTGGCT
CATGTCCAACATTACCGCCATGTTGACATTGATTATTGACTAGTTATTAATAGTAATCAATTACGGGGTC
ATTAGTTCATAGCCCATATATGGAGTTCCGCGTTACATAACTTACGGTAAATGGCCCGCCTGGCTGACCG
CCCAACGACCCCCGCCCATTGACGTCAATAATGACGTATGTTCCCATAGTAACGCCAATAGGGACTTTCC
ATTGACGTCAATGGGTGGAGTATTTACGGTAAACTGCCCACTTGGCAGTACATCAAGTGTATCATATGCC
AAGTACGCCCCCTATTGACGTCAATGACGGTAAATGGCCCGCCTGGCATTATGCCCAGTACATGACCTTA
TGGGACTTTCCTACTTGGCAGTACATCTACGTATTAGTCATCGCTATTACCATGGTGATGCGGTTTTGGC
AGTACATCAATGGGCGTGGATAGCGGTTTGACTCACGGGGATTTCCAAGTCTCCACCCCATTGACGTCAA
TGGGAGTTTGTTTTGGCACCAAAATCAACGGGACTTTCCAAAATGTCGTAACAACTCCGCCCCATTGACG
CAAATGGGCGGTAGGCGTGTACGGTGGGAGGTCTATATAAGCAGAGCTCGTTTAGTGAACCGTCAGATCG
CCTGGAGACGCCATCCACGCTGTTTTGACCTCCATAGAAGACACCGGGACCGATCCAGCCTCCATCGGCT
CGCATCTCTCCTTCACGCGCCCGCCGCCCTACCTGAGGCCGCCATCCACGCCGGTTGAGTCGCGTTCTGC
CGCCTCCCGCCTGTGGTGCCTCCTGAACTGCGTCCGCCGTCTAGGTAAGTTTAAAGCTCAGGTCGAGACC
GGGCCTTTGTCCGGCGCTCCCTTGGAGCCTACCTAGACTCAGCCGGCTCTCCACGCTTTGCCTGACCCTG
CTTGCTCAACTCTAGTTAACGGTGGAGGGCAGTGTAGTCTGAGCAGTACTCGTTGCTGCCGCGCGCGCCA
CCAGACATAATAGCTGACAGACTAACAGACTGTTCCTTTCCATGGGTCTTTTCTGCAGTCACCGTCGTCG
ACACGTGTGATCAGATATCGCGGCCGCTCTAGA
